Addgene plasmid #198494: Lenti-guide-puro mSptlc2 - 2
Purpose: lentiviral stable expression of mSptlc2 gRNA 2
Depositing lab: Suzanne Pfeffer. Depositing organization: Stanford University. Publication: Genome-wide screen reveals Rab12 GTPase as a critical activator of Parkinson's disease-linked LRRK2 kinase. Dhekne HS, Tonelli F, Yeshaw WM, Chiang CY, Limouse C, Jaimon E, Purlyte E, Alessi DR, Pfeffer SR. Elife. 2023 Oct 24;12:e87098. doi: 10.7554/eLife.87098. PubMed 37874635.
Backbone
  Vector backbone: lenti-guide puro
  Vector type: Mammalian Expression, Lentiviral
  Selectable markers: Puromycin
Growth in bacteria
  Bacterial resistance: Ampicillin, 100 μg/mL
  Growth temperature: 37°C
  Growth strain: NEB Stable
  Copy number: High Copy
Gene/Insert
  Gene/Insert name: mSptlc2
  gRNA/shRNA sequence: ACAACTATCTTGGATTTGCG
  Species: M. musculus (mouse)
  Insert size (bp): 20
  Entrez Gene: Sptlc2 (a.k.a. LCB2, LCB2a)
  Promoter: U6
  Cloning method: Restriction Enzyme; 5′ cloning site Unknown (unknown if destroyed); 3′ cloning site Unknown (unknown if destroyed)
  Sequencing primers: 5′ gcctatttcccatgattccttc
Terms and licenses: Academic/Nonprofit Terms; Industry Terms: Not Available to Industry
Depositor comments: Please visit https://www.biorxiv.org/content/10.1101/2023.02.17.529028v1 for bioRxiv preprint.
How to cite: Lenti-guide-puro mSptlc2 - 2 was a gift from Suzanne Pfeffer (Addgene plasmid # 198494 ; http://n2t.net/addgene:198494 ; RRID:Addgene_198494)
