[The description below was written by a language model from this plasmid's Addgene catalogue record and pLannotate feature annotations shown in this document.]
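Description:
Lenti-guide-puro mSptlc2 - 2 is a lentiviral CRISPR guide RNA vector built on the lenti-guide puro backbone, designed for stable expression in mammalian cells of a single guide RNA targeting mouse Sptlc2. The 8.3 kb plasmid is propagated in E. coli using a high-copy ColE1/pUC-type origin and an ampicillin resistance gene (β-lactamase). It also carries an f1 origin and remnants of a lac/T3/T7 cloning region from the parental plasmid. The record lists a recombination-tolerant growth strain, which is common for LTR-containing vectors.

The viral genome is arranged in a third-generation, self-inactivating format. An RSV promoter fused to a truncated HIV-1 5' LTR drives genomic RNA production in packaging cells, followed by the Ψ packaging signal with partial gag sequence, the Rev response element, a cPPT/CTS element, and a ΔU3 3' LTR that inactivates LTR promoter activity after integration. Within this frame, a human U6 RNA polymerase III promoter transcribes the 20-nucleotide Sptlc2 spacer joined to the Streptococcus pyogenes Cas9 gRNA scaffold. A separate EF-1α promoter, with its first intron, drives puromycin N-acetyltransferase for selection of transduced cells, and a downstream WPRE enhances transcript expression. An SV40 poly(A) signal and SV40 origin lie outside the 3' LTR.

No Cas9 coding sequence is annotated, so the nuclease must be provided separately, for example in Cas9-expressing cells. This is the second of the Sptlc2 guides in its series and was deposited with a genome-wide screen study of regulators of the Parkinson's disease-linked kinase LRRK2. That context suggests use in targeted knockout of Sptlc2 in mouse cells, though the record states only stable gRNA expression as the purpose.
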