Features (pLannotate 1.2.2; 29 found; start..end, strand, type, name):
      3..158     +  CDS            env (fragment): ENV_HV1H2 - Experimental evidence at protein level: Swiss-Prot protein existence level 1. [Transmembrane protein gp41]: Acts as a class I viral fusion protein. Under the current model, the protein has at least 3 conformational states: pre-fusion native state, pre-hairpin intermediate state, and post-fusion hairpin state. During fusion of viral and target intracellular membranes, the coiled coil regions (heptad repeats) assume a trimer-of-hairpins structure, positioning the fusion peptide in close proximity to the C-terminal region of the ectodomain. The formation of this structure appears to d
    162..402     +  promoter       U6 promoter: RNA polymerase III promoter for human U6 snRNA
    432..507     +  misc_RNA       gRNA scaffold: guide RNA scaffold for the Streptococcus pyogenes CRISPR/Cas9 system
    563..680     +  misc_feature   cPPT/CTS: central polypurine tract and central termination sequence of HIV-1
    746..812     +  CDS            small t antigen (fragment): SV40 (simian virus 40) small t antigen
    838..1049    +  promoter       EF-1α core promoter: core promoter for human elongation factor EF-1α
   1050..1988    +  intron         EF-1α intron A: intron upstream of the start codon of human EF-1α
   2010..2609    +  CDS            PuroR (fragment): puromycin N-acetyltransferase; pac from Streptomyces; confers resistance to puromycin
   2625..3213    +  misc_feature   WPRE: woodchuck hepatitis virus posttranscriptional regulatory element
   3264..3283    +  misc_feature   cPPT/CTS (fragment): central polypurine tract and central termination sequence of HIV-1
   3285..3518    +  LTR            3' LTR (ΔU3): self-inactivating 3' long terminal repeat (LTR) from HIV-1
   3596..3717    +  polyA_signal   SV40 poly(A) signal: SV40 polyadenylation signal
   3757..3892    +  rep_origin     SV40 ori: SV40 origin of replication
   3913..3931    -  promoter       T7 promoter: promoter for bacteriophage T7 RNA polymerase
   3939..4094    +  CDS            lacZα (fragment): LacZα fragment of β-galactosidase; lacZ fragment
   4099..4527    +  rep_origin     f1 ori (sequence partly withheld): f1 bacteriophage origin of replication; arrow indicates direction of (+) strand synthesis
   4580..4684    +  promoter       AmpR promoter: bla
   4685..5545    +  CDS            AmpR: β-lactamase; bla; confers resistance to ampicillin, carbenicillin, and related antibiotics
   5716..6304    +  rep_origin     ori: high-copy-number ColE1/pMB1/pBR322/pUC origin of replication
   6487..6579    +  CDS            lacI (fragment): lac repressor; lacI; The lac repressor binds to the lac operator to inhibit transcription in E. coli. This inhibition can be relieved by adding lactose or isopropyl-β-D-thiogalactopyranoside (IPTG).
   6592..6613    +  protein_bind   CAP binding site: CAP binding activates transcription in the presence of cAMP. E. coli catabolite activator protein
   6628..6658    +  promoter       lac promoter: promoter for the E. coli lac operon
   6666..6682    +  protein_bind   lac operator: The lac repressor binds to the lac operator to inhibit transcription in E. coli. This inhibition can be relieved by adding lactose or isopropyl-β-D-thiogalactopyranoside (IPTG). lac repressor encoded by lacI
   6727..6745    +  promoter       T3 promoter: promoter for bacteriophage T3 RNA polymerase
   6773..6999    +  promoter       RSV promoter: Rous sarcoma virus enhancer/promoter
   7000..7180    +  LTR            5' LTR (truncated): truncated 5' long terminal repeat (LTR) from HIV-1
   7227..7352    +  misc_feature   HIV-1 Ψ: packaging signal of human immunodeficiency virus type 1
   7336..7699    +  CDS            HIV-1 gag (fragment): gag protein from human immunodeficiency virus 1; gag
   7845..8078    +  misc_feature   RRE: The Rev response element (RRE) of HIV-1 allows for Rev-dependent mRNA export from the nucleus to the cytoplasm.
>Addgene plasmid #198494 | Lenti-guide-puro mSptlc2 - 2 | addgene full sequence | sequence record 390756 | Addgene NGS Result
TAACAAATTGGCTGTGGTATATAAAATTATTCATAATGATAGTAGGAGGCTTGGTAGGTTTAAGAATAGT
TTTTGCTGTACTTTCTATAGTGAATAGAGTTAGGCAGGGATATTCACCATTATCGTTTCAGACCCACCTC
CCAACCCCGAGGGGACCCAGAGAGGGCCTATTTCCCATGATTCCTTCATATTTGCATATACGATACAAGG
CTGTTAGAGAGATAATTAGAATTAATTTGACTGTAAACACAAAGATATTAGTACAAAATACGTGACGTAG
AAAGTAATAATTTCTTGGGTAGTTTGCAGTTTTAAAATTATGTTTTAAAATGGACTATCATATGCTTACC
GTAACTTGAAAGTATTTCGATTTCTTGGCTTTATATATCTTGTGGAAAGGACGAAACACCGACAACTATC
TTGGATTTGCGGTTTTAGAGCTAGAAATAGCAAGTTAAAATAAGGCTAGTCCGTTATCAACTTGAAAAAG
TGGCACCGAGTCGGTGCTTTTTTAAGCTTGGCGTAACTAGATCTTGAGACAAATGGCAGTATTCATCCAC
AATTTTAAAAGAAAAGGGGGGATTGGGGGGTACAGTGCAGGGGAAAGAATAGTAGACATAATAGCAACAG
ACATACAAACTAAAGAATTACAAAAACAAATTACAAAAATTCAAAATTTTCGGGTTTATTACAGGGACAG
CAGAGATCCACTTTGGCGCCGGCTCGAGGGGGCCCGGGTGCAAAGATGGATAAAGTTTTAAACAGAGAGG
AATCTTTGCAGCTAATGGACCTTCTAGGTCTTGAAAGGAGTGGGAATTGGCTCCGGTGCCCGTCAGTGGG
CAGAGCGCACATCGCCCACAGTCCCCGAGAAGTTGGGGGGAGGGGTCGGCAATTGATCCGGTGCCTAGAG
AAGGTGGCGCGGGGTAAACTGGGAAAGTGATGTCGTGTACTGGCTCCGCCTTTTTCCCGAGGGTGGGGGA
GAACCGTATATAAGTGCAGTAGTCGCCGTGAACGTTCTTTTTCGCAACGGGTTTGCCGCCAGAACACAGG
TAAGTGCCGTGTGTGGTTCCCGCGGGCCTGGCCTCTTTACGGGTTATGGCCCTTGCGTGCCTTGAATTAC
TTCCACCTGGCTGCAGTACGTGATTCTTGATCCCGAGCTTCGGGTTGGAAGTGGGTGGGAGAGTTCGAGG
CCTTGCGCTTAAGGAGCCCCTTCGCCTCGTGCTTGAGTTGAGGCCTGGCCTGGGCGCTGGGGCCGCCGCG
TGCGAATCTGGTGGCACCTTCGCGCCTGTCTCGCTGCTTTCGATAAGTCTCTAGCCATTTAAAATTTTTG
ATGACCTGCTGCGACGCTTTTTTTCTGGCAAGATAGTCTTGTAAATGCGGGCCAAGATCTGCACACTGGT
ATTTCGGTTTTTGGGGCCGCGGGCGGCGACGGGGCCCGTGCGTCCCAGCGCACATGTTCGGCGAGGCGGG
GCCTGCGAGCGCGGCCACCGAGAATCGGACGGGGGTAGTCTCAAGCTGGCCGGCCTGCTCTGGTGCCTGG
CCTCGCGCCGCCGTGTATCGCCCCGCCCTGGGCGGCAAGGCTGGCCCGGTCGGCACCAGTTGCGTGAGCG
GAAAGATGGCCGCTTCCCGGCCCTGCTGCAGGGAGCTCAAAATGGAGGACGCGGCGCTCGGGAGAGCGGG
CGGGTGAGTCACCCACACAAAGGAAAAGGGCCTTTCCGTCCTCAGCCGTCGCTTCATGTGACTCCACGGA
GTACCGGGCGCCGTCCAGGCACCTCGATTAGTTCTCGAGCTTTTGGAGTACGTCGTCTTTAGGTTGGGGG
GAGGGGTTTTATGCGATGGAGTTTCCCCACACTGAGTGGGTGGAGACTGAAGTTAGGCCAGCTTGGCACT
TGATGTAATTCTCCTTGGAATTTGCCCTTTTTGAGTTTGGATCTTGGTTCATTCTCAAGCCTCAGACAGT
GGTTCAAAGTTTTTTTCTTCCATTTCAGGTGTCGTGACGTACGGCCACCATGACCGAGTACAAGCCCACG
GTGCGCCTCGCCACCCGCGACGACGTCCCCAGGGCCGTACGCACCCTCGCCGCCGCGTTCGCCGACTACC
CCGCCACGCGCCACACCGTCGATCCGGACCGCCACATCGAGCGGGTCACCGAGCTGCAAGAACTCTTCCT
CACGCGCGTCGGGCTCGACATCGGCAAGGTGTGGGTCGCGGACGACGGCGCCGCCGTGGCGGTCTGGACC
ACGCCGGAGAGCGTCGAAGCGGGGGCGGTGTTCGCCGAGATCGGCCCGCGCATGGCCGAGTTGAGCGGTT
CCCGGCTGGCCGCGCAGCAACAGATGGAAGGCCTCCTGGCGCCGCACCGGCCCAAGGAGCCCGCGTGGTT
CCTGGCCACCGTCGGAGTCTCGCCCGACCACCAGGGCAAGGGTCTGGGCAGCGCCGTCGTGCTCCCCGGA
GTGGAGGCGGCCGAGCGCGCCGGGGTGCCCGCCTTCCTGGAGACCTCCGCGCCCCGCAACCTCCCCTTCT
ACGAGCGGCTCGGCTTCACCGTCACCGCCGACGTCGAGGTGCCCGAAGGACCGCGCACCTGGTGCATGAC
CCGCAAGCCCGGTGCCTGAACGCGTTAAGTCGACAATCAACCTCTGGATTACAAAATTTGTGAAAGATTG
ACTGGTATTCTTAACTATGTTGCTCCTTTTACGCTATGTGGATACGCTGCTTTAATGCCTTTGTATCATG
CTATTGCTTCCCGTATGGCTTTCATTTTCTCCTCCTTGTATAAATCCTGGTTGCTGTCTCTTTATGAGGA
GTTGTGGCCCGTTGTCAGGCAACGTGGCGTGGTGTGCACTGTGTTTGCTGACGCAACCCCCACTGGTTGG
GGCATTGCCACCACCTGTCAGCTCCTTTCCGGGACTTTCGCTTTCCCCCTCCCTATTGCCACGGCGGAAC
TCATCGCCGCCTGCCTTGCCCGCTGCTGGACAGGGGCTCGGCTGTTGGGCACTGACAATTCCGTGGTGTT
GTCGGGGAAATCATCGTCCTTTCCTTGGCTGCTCGCCTGTGTTGCCACCTGGATTCTGCGCGGGACGTCC
TTCTGCTACGTCCCTTCGGCCCTCAATCCAGCGGACCTTCCTTCCCGCGGCCTGCTGCCGGCTCTGCGGC
CTCTTCCGCGTCTTCGCCTTCGCCCTCAGACGAGTCGGATCTCCCTTTGGGCCGCCTCCCCGCGTCGACT
TTAAGACCAATGACTTACAAGGCAGCTGTAGATCTTAGCCACTTTTTAAAAGAAAAGGGGGGACTGGAAG
GGCTAATTCACTCCCAACGAAGACAAGATCTGCTTTTTGCTTGTACTGGGTCTCTCTGGTTAGACCAGAT
CTGAGCCTGGGAGCTCTCTGGCTAACTAGGGAACCCACTGCTTAAGCCTCAATAAAGCTTGCCTTGAGTG
CTTCAAGTAGTGTGTGCCCGTCTGTTGTGTGACTCTGGTAACTAGAGATCCCTCAGACCCTTTTAGTCAG
TGTGGAAAATCTCTAGCAGTACGTATAGTAGTTCATGTCATCTTATTATTCAGTATTTATAACTTGCAAA
GAAATGAATATCAGAGAGTGAGAGGAACTTGTTTATTGCAGCTTATAATGGTTACAAATAAAGCAATAGC
ATCACAAATTTCACAAATAAAGCATTTTTTTCACTGCATTCTAGTTGTGGTTTGTCCAAACTCATCAATG
TATCTTATCATGTCTGGCTCTAGCTATCCCGCCCCTAACTCCGCCCATCCCGCCCCTAACTCCGCCCAGT
TCCGCCCATTCTCCGCCCCATGGCTGACTAATTTTTTTTATTTATGCAGAGGCCGAGGCCGCCTCGGCCT
CTGAGCTATTCCAGAAGTAGTGAGGAGGCTTTTTTGGAGGCCTAGGGACGTACCCAATTCGCCCTATAGT
GAGTCGTATTACGCGCGCTCACTGGCCGTCGTTTTACAACGTCGTGACTGGGAAAACCCTGGCGTTACCC
AACTTAATCGCCTTGCAGCACATCCCCCTTTCGCCAGCTGGCGTAATAGCGAAGAGGCCCGCACCGATCG
CCCTTCCCAACAGTTGCGCAGCCTGAATGGCGAATGGG
[124 nt withheld, positions 4099-4222]
C
[91 nt withheld, positions 4224-4314]
A
[49 nt withheld, positions 4316-4364]
CCTTTGACGTTGGAGTCCACGTTCTTT
[37 nt withheld, positions 4392-4428]
ACCCTATCTCGGTCTATTCTTTTGATTTATAAGGGATTTTGCCGATTTCGGCCTATTGGTTAAAAAATGA
GCTGATTTAACAAAAATTTAACGCGAATTTTAACAAAATATTAACGCTTACAATTTAGGTGGCACTTTTC
GGGGAAATGTGCGCGGAACCCCTATTTGTTTATTTTTCTAAATACATTCAAATATGTATCCGCTCATGAG
ACAATAACCCTGATAAATGCTTCAATAATATTGAAAAAGGAAGAGTATGAGTATTCAACATTTCCGTGTC
GCCCTTATTCCCTTTTTTGCGGCATTTTGCCTTCCTGTTTTTGCTCACCCAGAAACGCTGGTGAAAGTAA
AAGATGCTGAAGATCAGTTGGGTGCACGAGTGGGTTACATCGAACTGGATCTCAACAGCGGTAAGATCCT
TGAGAGTTTTCGCCCCGAAGAACGTTTTCCAATGATGAGCACTTTTAAAGTTCTGCTATGTGGCGCGGTA
TTATCCCGTATTGACGCCGGGCAAGAGCAACTCGGTCGCCGCATACACTATTCTCAGAATGACTTGGTTG
AGTACTCACCAGTCACAGAAAAGCATCTTACGGATGGCATGACAGTAAGAGAATTATGCAGTGCTGCCAT
AACCATGAGTGATAACACTGCGGCCAACTTACTTCTGACAACGATCGGAGGACCGAAGGAGCTAACCGCT
TTTTTGCACAACATGGGGGATCATGTAACTCGCCTTGATCGTTGGGAACCGGAGCTGAATGAAGCCATAC
CAAACGACGAGCGTGACACCACGATGCCTGTAGCAATGGCAACAACGTTGCGCAAACTATTAACTGGCGA
ACTACTTACTCTAGCTTCCCGGCAACAATTAATAGACTGGATGGAGGCGGATAAAGTTGCAGGACCACTT
CTGCGCTCGGCCCTTCCGGCTGGCTGGTTTATTGCTGATAAATCTGGAGCCGGTGAGCGTGGGTCTCGCG
GTATCATTGCAGCACTGGGGCCAGATGGTAAGCCCTCCCGTATCGTAGTTATCTACACGACGGGGAGTCA
GGCAACTATGGATGAACGAAATAGACAGATCGCTGAGATAGGTGCCTCACTGATTAAGCATTGGTAACTG
TCAGACCAAGTTTACTCATATATACTTTAGATTGATTTAAAACTTCATTTTTAATTTAAAAGGATCTAGG
TGAAGATCCTTTTTGATAATCTCATGACCAAAATCCCTTAACGTGAGTTTTCGTTCCACTGAGCGTCAGA
CCCCGTAGAAAAGATCAAAGGATCTTCTTGAGATCCTTTTTTTCTGCGCGTAATCTGCTGCTTGCAAACA
AAAAAACCACCGCTACCAGCGGTGGTTTGTTTGCCGGATCAAGAGCTACCAACTCTTTTTCCGAAGGTAA
CTGGCTTCAGCAGAGCGCAGATACCAAATACTGTTCTTCTAGTGTAGCCGTAGTTAGGCCACCACTTCAA
GAACTCTGTAGCACCGCCTACATACCTCGCTCTGCTAATCCTGTTACCAGTGGCTGCTGCCAGTGGCGAT
AAGTCGTGTCTTACCGGGTTGGACTCAAGACGATAGTTACCGGATAAGGCGCAGCGGTCGGGCTGAACGG
GGGGTTCGTGCACACAGCCCAGCTTGGAGCGAACGACCTACACCGAACTGAGATACCTACAGCGTGAGCT
ATGAGAAAGCGCCACGCTTCCCGAAGGGAGAAAGGCGGACAGGTATCCGGTAAGCGGCAGGGTCGGAACA
GGAGAGCGCACGAGGGAGCTTCCAGGGGGAAACGCCTGGTATCTTTATAGTCCTGTCGGGTTTCGCCACC
TCTGACTTGAGCGTCGATTTTTGTGATGCTCGTCAGGGGGGCGGAGCCTATGGAAAAACGCCAGCAACGC
GGCCTTTTTACGGTTCCTGGCCTTTTGCTGGCCTTTTGCTCACATGTTCTTTCCTGCGTTATCCCCTGAT
TCTGTGGATAACCGTATTACCGCCTTTGAGTGAGCTGATACCGCTCGCCGCAGCCGAACGACCGAGCGCA
GCGAGTCAGTGAGCGAGGAAGCGGAAGAGCGCCCAATACGCAAACCGCCTCTCCCCGCGCGTTGGCCGAT
TCATTAATGCAGCTGGCACGACAGGTTTCCCGACTGGAAAGCGGGCAGTGAGCGCAACGCAATTAATGTG
AGTTAGCTCACTCATTAGGCACCCCAGGCTTTACACTTTATGCTTCCGGCTCGTATGTTGTGTGGAATTG
TGAGCGGATAACAATTTCACACAGGAAACAGCTATGACCATGATTACGCCAAGCGCGCAATTAACCCTCA
CTAAAGGGAACAAAAGCTGGAGCTGCAAGCTTAATGTAGTCTTATGCAATACTCTTGTAGTCTTGCAACA
TGGTAACGATGAGTTAGCAACATGCCTTACAAGGAGAGAAAAAGCACCGTGCATGCCGATTGGTGGAAGT
AAGGTGGTACGATCGTGCCTTATTAGGAAGGCAACAGACGGGTCTGACATGGATTGGACGAACCACTGAA
TTGCCGCATTGCAGAGATATTGTATTTAAGTGCCTAGCTCGATACATAAACGGGTCTCTCTGGTTAGACC
AGATCTGAGCCTGGGAGCTCTCTGGCTAACTAGGGAACCCACTGCTTAAGCCTCAATAAAGCTTGCCTTG
AGTGCTTCAAGTAGTGTGTGCCCGTCTGTTGTGTGACTCTGGTAACTAGAGATCCCTCAGACCCTTTTAG
TCAGTGTGGAAAATCTCTAGCAGTGGCGCCCGAACAGGGACTTGAAAGCGAAAGGGAAACCAGAGGAGCT
CTCTCGACGCAGGACTCGGCTTGCTGAAGCGCGCACGGCAAGAGGCGAGGGGCGGCGACTGGTGAGTACG
CCAAAAATTTTGACTAGCGGAGGCTAGAAGGAGAGAGATGGGTGCGAGAGCGTCAGTATTAAGCGGGGGA
GAATTAGATCGCGATGGGAAAAAATTCGGTTAAGGCCAGGGGGAAAGAAAAAATATAAATTAAAACATAT
AGTATGGGCAAGCAGGGAGCTAGAACGATTCGCAGTTAATCCTGGCCTGTTAGAAACATCAGAAGGCTGT
AGACAAATACTGGGACAGCTACAACCATCCCTTCAGACAGGATCAGAAGAACTTAGATCATTATATAATA
CAGTAGCAACCCTCTATTGTGTGCATCAAAGGATAGAGATAAAAGACACCAAGGAAGCTTTAGACAAGAT
AGAGGAAGAGCAAAACAAAAGTAAGACCACCGCACAGCAAGCGGCCGCTGATCTTCAGACCTGGAGGAGG
AGATATGAGGGACAATTGGAGAAGTGAATTATATAAATATAAAGTAGTAAAAATTGAACCATTAGGAGTA
GCACCCACCAAGGCAAAGAGAAGAGTGGTGCAGAGAGAAAAAAGAGCAGTGGGAATAGGAGCTTTGTTCC
TTGGGTTCTTGGGAGCAGCAGGAAGCACTATGGGCGCAGCGTCAATGACGCTGACGGTACAGGCCAGACA
ATTATTGTCTGGTATAGTGCAGCAGCAGAACAATTTGCTGAGGGCTATTGAGGCGCAACAGCATCTGTTG
CAACTCACAGTCTGGGGCATCAAGCAGCTCCAGGCAAGAATCCTGGCTGTGGAAAGATACCTAAAGGATC
AACAGCTCCTGGGGATTTGGGGTTGCTCTGGAAAACTCATTTGCACCACTGCTGTGCCTTGGAATGCTAG
TTGGAGTAATAAATCTCTGGAACAGATTTGGAATCACACGACCTGGATGGAGTGGGACAGAGAAATTAAC
AATTACACAAGCTTAATACACTCCTTAATTGAAGAATCGCAAAACCAGCAAGAAAAGAATGAACAAGAAT
TATTGGAATTAGATAAATGGGCAAGTTTGTGGAATTGGTTTAACA
